Addgene plasmid #63050: Or83a-Gal4
Purpose: To express Gal4 in the pattern of the Drosophila melanogaster odorant receptor Or83a, using the promoter sequences of the gene cloned 5' of Gal4
Depositing lab: Leslie Vosshall. Depositing organization: Rockefeller University. Publication: Chemotaxis behavior mediated by single larval olfactory neurons in Drosophila. Fishilevich E, Domingos AI, Asahina K, Naef F, Vosshall LB, Louis M. Curr Biol. 2005 Dec 6;15(23):2086-96. 10.1016/j.cub.2005.11.016 PubMed 16332533.
Backbone
  Vector backbone: pCasperAUG-Gal4-X
  Backbone manufacturer: Leslie Vosshall Lab
  Backbone size w/o insert (bp): 12000
  Vector type: Insect Expression
Growth in bacteria
  Bacterial resistance: Ampicillin, 100 μg/mL
  Growth temperature: 37°C
  Growth strain: DH5alpha
  Copy number: Unknown
Gene/Insert
  Gene/Insert name: Drosophila melanogaster Or83a promoter
  Species: D. melanogaster (fly)
  Insert size (bp): 1628
  Tag / fusion protein: Drosophila ADH (aa's 1-18) fused to Yeast Gal4 (aa's 1-881) (C terminal on backbone)
  Cloning method: Restriction Enzyme; 5′ cloning site NotI (not destroyed); 3′ cloning site NotI (not destroyed)
  Sequencing primers: 5′ pCasper-F 5'-gggttttattaacttacat-3'; 3′ GAL4Nterm-R 5'-tcagatgtgccctagtcagc-3'
Terms and licenses: Academic/Nonprofit Terms; Industry Terms: Not Available to Industry
How to cite: Or83a-Gal4 was a gift from Leslie Vosshall (Addgene plasmid # 63050 ; http://n2t.net/addgene:63050 ; RRID:Addgene_63050)
