[The description below was written by a language model from this plasmid's Addgene catalogue record.]
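Description:
Or83a-Gal4 is a Drosophila transgenesis and insect expression plasmid built on the pCasperAUG-Gal4-X backbone, a vector of about 12 kb. It is propagated in E. coli under ampicillin selection; the record does not state the copy number or the bacterial origin. pCasper-family vectors are generally P-element transformation vectors used for germline integration in flies, but the record lists no feature table, so the presence of P-element ends or a fly marker cannot be confirmed from the information given.

The insert is a 1,628 bp fragment of Drosophila melanogaster genomic sequence containing the promoter region of the odorant receptor gene Or83a. It was cloned into a NotI site that is retained on both flanks, placing it immediately 5' of the Gal4 coding region carried by the backbone. Because the same enzyme is used at both ends, the cloning is non-directional, so the orientation would have had to be verified. The driver protein encoded by the backbone is a fusion of the first 18 amino acids of Drosophila ADH to full-length yeast Gal4 (residues 1 to 881), with the ADH segment supplying the translational start, as the "AUG" in the backbone name suggests.

The Or83a regulatory sequences are intended to drive Gal4 in the cells that normally express this receptor. Crossing resulting fly lines to UAS-responder lines then allows reporters or effectors to be expressed in those olfactory neurons. This fits the associated work on the contribution of single larval olfactory neurons to chemotaxis behaviour.
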