>Addgene plasmid #63050 | Or83a-Gal4 | addgene partial sequence | sequence record 125487 | GAL4Nterm-R 5'-tcagatgtgccctagtcagc-3'
GTAGCGACACTCCCAGTTGTTCTTCAGACACTTGGCGCACTTCGGTTTTTCTTTGGAGCACTTGAGCTTT
TTAAGTCGGCAAATATCGCATGCTTGTTCGATAGAAGACAGAAGCTTGATATCGCCTCCCAGACCGGCAA
CGAAAATCACGTTCTTGTTGGTCAAAGTAAACGACATGGTGACTTCTTTTTTGCTTTAGCAGGCTCTTTC
GATCCCCGGGAATTGGTCGACTCTAGCGGTACCGTACCCTAGAGGATCGCTCGAGGTTTAAACAGATCTG
CATGCTCTAGAGGATCCAGATCCACTAGTGGCCTATGCGGCCGCGGGAATTCGATTTGTGACCAAAAAAT
ATTATTTAGGAGTAACGCTTTTGTCTAACCCTTTTATGGGTTTTTTTCCTTGCCTAAATGTCTATAAGCT
GTTCAATTACATGTTCTCAACTTAGTAAACTTTAAATTACATGTTGCAGCAAACATCGAAAAAAATATAT
TTTCATTCTGATTATATGAATAAATGATAAGCTTGGTTGGTAAAACTTCGTTTGAATAAGAATACTCCCA
AGGAATTGTTAATAATTTAAACGGCCAAGTTTCTGCTTTGATATACTGAATTTTATTTTACAAATAAACT
AAATATACAGACATACCCATGAAATCATCGTTTTCTTTTCACTTGCAAAACATGAATGATTGGTAGCGAC
TTCATGGATTTTGGCCAGAGAAGTTGGCTCAGTTGGCCAACGGAAATGTGCTGTAAGTTTTGCACAGTTT
GGCAACTGGGCTCTACGAGTCATAACGCCACTTACCCACCCAGCCATTCCGACAGACGGGTTCTGTGTAA
TTCGCCAGTCGACGGGGCATCAATTCCAAATAAACCCAGCCGTCGAGGAAGGAAAGCGCTTCCCATTGAA
GCCCAGTTGACCATGTCCGAGGAGTCGTGACTGCGATATTTTGGCAGCACTTGATTTCGTACGCCGAAAT
GCGCATGCAACAATGGACGGACGGAACCAATATGTCGGAGGAATAAGTCAGCCGGGAGGAATCCGTTCGG
GGCTCTCCATCCTCCCACTGAACACTGCCACATACTTTCC
