>Addgene plasmid #63050 | Or83a-Gal4 | addgene partial sequence | sequence record 125489 | pCasper-F 5'-gggttttattaacttacat-3'
CCGCCCGGGGATCAGATCCGCGGCCGCGAATTCACTAGTGATTTAGGCGTGAAAGGAGCCGCCAGGATTC
GGGATTCAGCATCCAAGATCCTGATCCTGCGACCTTATCCCAGCTTGTCTAACCGTTAATATCAGCCGCT
CATTTGTTTAGTCCAAGCTCGTGTGCATGACCCTTGCTTAGTTGCTTCATTCTTTCGCCAGAACCCATTG
CTAATCTATCGTATATCACCAGTACATTGCAGTAATTACAATAATAAAGAACCAGCGTATTAAGGAATGA
ATAAATAACTTCGAATTGCGGTTTTATTGTGGTACTTTCTGGGCAGTAATAAGCTCAAAAGCTCTGAACG
CAAAGCAATACTTTCTGATTAAGATTTAAAACCCCTCAAGAATTAATATATTATTTTAGCTATTCGAAAA
CCTAATCTGAATTAATAATATATTTTTCCATATGATGTTAAGTTATTGAGTATAAATAAAGGTTCAGTAA
CCATTTAAAAACACTTATATTCCCTCTCAAAAAAAAAAAAATAGAATCCATGAATCTTAAATTCCCCTAT
TATTTAAGAAAACAGGAAGTTCTTGCTTATATCCTCTTTCATAAACACATATTTCGAACGCCGCTTAAAA
TACATATAAAATGGGCATGCATCAAATTAAGGAATAAATTAATCAGGGAAACTGTTCCCCATATGTTCAC
CATGCAACGAAGTAGTTGAGCAATGGATGCCAAAGGATGAAAGCCTTGCTCCACGAACGTCCCATTAAAA
TAATGACCGAGGAGCTAGGGATGAGGGCAAGGACCAGGACTCGATGGCGATGCCTGATGGCGTGTGGCAC
AGTGCACAATGCCACCCATATATTTCAATCGTCGCATGTCGCCACTTTGTGCAACATGCACATTGATCAA
CGGAAAGGAAAGTATGTGGCAGTGTTCAGTGGGAGGATGGAGAGCCCCGAACGGATTCCTCCCGGCTGAC
TTATTCCTCCGACATATTGGTTCCGTCCGTCCATTGTTGCATG
